>Addgene plasmid #48789 | pRGM1 | depositor full sequence | sequence record 71040 | pRGM1 sequence 5198 bps
GATCCAGACCCCAGGCTTGACACTTTATGCTTCCGGCTCGTATAATGTGTGGAATTGTGAGCGCTCACAA
TTCGCATGCAGAAAGGAGGCCATATGGGACGATTTATGTACCCATACGATGTTCCTGACTATGCGGGTAT
GAAA
[354 nt withheld, positions 145-498]
AAAAAAACCATCCCGAACAACCTGGTTGAAAACTACCTGACCCCGATGTCTCTGGCATACTGGTTCATGG
ATGATGGTGGTAAATGGGATTACAACAAAAACTCTACCAACAAATCGATCGTACTGAACACCCAGTCTTT
CACTTTCGAAGAAGTAGAATACCTGGTTAAGGGTCTGCGTAACAAATTCCAACTGAACTGTTACGTAAAA
ATCAACAAAAACAAACCGATCATCTACATCGATTCTATGTCTTACCTGATCTTCTACAACCTGATCAAAC
CGTACCTGATCCCGCAGATGATGTACAAACTGCCGAACACTATCTCCTCCGAAACTTTCCTGAAATAATA
AGTCGATCGAGGAATTCACTCCTCAGGTGCAGGCTGCCTATCAGAAGGTGGTGGCTGGTGTGGAAACGCG
GCCGCACGCGTTGCGCTCGGTCGTTCGGCTGCGGCGAGCGGTATCAGCTCACTCAAAGGCGGTAATACGG
TTATCCACAGAATCAGGGGATAACGCAGGAAAGAACATGGATGAATTCGAAGCTTATCGATGTCGACTGC
CAGGCATCAAATAAAACGAAAGGCTCAGTCGAAAGACTGGGCCTTTCGTTTTATCTGTTGTTTGTCCGGC
CATCATGGCCGCGGTGATCAGCTAGAGGGGCGTCAGGCGCCGGGGGCGGTGTCCGGCGGCCCCCAGAGGA
ACTGCGCCAGTTCCTCCGGATCGGTGAAGCCGGAGAGATCCAGCGGGGTCTCCTCGAACACCTCGAAGTC
GTGCAGGAAGGTGAAGGCGAGCAGTTCGCGGGCGAAGTCCTCGGTCCGCTTCCACTGCGCCCCGTCGAGC
AGCGCGGCCAGGATCTCGCGGTCGCCCCGGAAGGCGTTGAGATGCAGTTGCACCAGGCTGTAGCGGGAGT
CTCCCGCATAGACGTCGGTGAAGTCGACGATCCCGGTGACCTCGGTCGCGGCCAGGTCCACGAAGATGTT
GGTCCCGTGCAGGTCGCCGTGGACGAACCGGGGTTCGCGGCCGGCCAGCAGCGTGTCCACGTCCGGCAGC
CAGTCCTCCAGGCGGTCCAGCAGCCGGGGCGAGAGGTAGCCCCACCCGCGGTGGTCCTCGACGGTCGCCG
CGCGGCGTTCCCGCAGCAGTTCCGGGAAGACCTCGGAATGGGGGGTGAGCACGGTGTTCCCGGTCAGCGG
CACCCTGTGCAGCCGGCCGAGCACCCGGCCGAGTTCGCGGGCCAGGGCGAGCAGCGCGTTCCGGTCGGTC
GTGCCGTCCATCGCGGACCGCCAGGTGGTGCCGGTCATCCGGCTCATCACCAGGTAGGGCCACGGCCAGG
CTCCGGTGCCGGGCCGCAGCTCGCCGCGGCCGAGGAGGCGGGGCACCGGCACCGGGGCGTCCGCCAGGAC
CGCGTACGCCTCCGACTCCGACGCGAGGCTCTCCGGACCGCACCAGTGCTCGCCGAACAGCTTGATCACC
GGGTCGGGCTCGCCGACCAGTACGGGGTTGGTGCTCTCGCCGGGCACCCGCAGCACCGGCGGCACCGGCA
GCCCGAGCTCCTCCAGGGCTCGGCGGGCCAGCGGCTCCCAGAATTCCTGGTCGTTCCGCAGGCTCGCGTA
GGAATCATCCGAATCAATACGGTCGAGAAGTAACAGGGATTCTTGTGTCACAGCGGACCTCTATTCACAG
GGTACGGGCCGGCTTAATTCCGCACGGCCGGTCGCGACACGGCCTGTCCGCACCGCGGTCAGGCGTTGAC
GATGACGGGCTGGTCGGCCACGTCGGGGAGTCAGGCAACTATGGATGAACGAAATAGACAGATCGCTGAG
ATAGGTGCCTCACTGATTAAGCATTGGTAACTGTCAGACCAAGTTTACTCATATATACTTTAGATTGATT
TAAAACTTCATTTTTAATTTAAAAGGATCTAGGTGAAGATCCTTTTTGATAATCTCATGCTCTAGTTCCA
CTGAGCGTCAGACCCCGTAGAAAAGATCAAAGGATCTTCTTGAGATCCTTTTTTTCTGCGCGTAATCTGC
TGCTTGCAAACAAAAAAACCACCGCTACCAGCGGTGGTTTGTTTGCCGGATCAAGAGCTACCAACTCTTT
TTCCGAAGGTAACTGGCTTCAGCAGAGCGCAGATACCAAATACTGTCCTTCTAGTGTAGCCGTAGTTAGG
CCACCACTTCAAGAACTCTGTAGCACCGCCTACATACCTCGCTCTGCTAATCCTGTTACCAGTGGCTGCT
GCCAGTGGCGATAAGTCGTGTCTTACCGGGTTGGACTCAAGACGATAGTTACCGGATAAGGCGCAGCGGT
CGGGCTGAACGGGGGGTTCGTGCACACAGCCCAGCTTGGAGCGAACGACCTACACCGAACTGAGATACCT
ACAGCGTGAGCATTGAGAAAGCGCCACGCTTCCCGAAGGGAGAAAGGCGGACAGGTATCCGGTAAGCGGC
AGGGTCGGAACAGGAGAGCGCACGAGGGAGCTTCCAGGGGGAAACGCCTGGTATCTTTATAGTCCTGTCG
GGTTTCGCCACCTCTGACTTGAGCGTCGATTTTTGTGATGCTCGTCAGGGGGGCGGAGCCTATGGAAAAA
CGCCAGCAACGCGGCCTTTTTACGGTTCCTGGCCTTTTGCTGGCCTTTTGCTCACATGTTCTTTCCTGCG
TTATCCCCTGATTCTGTGGATAACCGTATTACCGCCTTTGAGTGAGCTGATACCGCTCGCCGCAGCCGAA
CGACCGAGCGCAACGCGTGCGGCCGCACGGCGTGAGCCCACCAGCTCCGTAAGTTCGGGTGCTGTGTGGC
TCGTACCCGCGCATTCAGGCGGCAGGGGGTCTAACGGGTCTAAGGCGGCGTGTACGGCCGCCACAGCGGC
TCTTAGCGGCCCGGAAACGTCCTCGAAACGACGCATGTGTTCCTCCTGGTTGGTACAGGTGGTTGGGGGT
GCTCGGCTGTCGCTGGTGTTTCATCATCAGGGCTCGACGGGAGAGCGGGGGAGTGTGCAGTTGTGGGGTG
GCCCCTCAGCGAAATATCTGACTTGGAGCTCGTGTCGGACCATACACCGGTGATTAATCGTGGTTTATTA
TCAAGCGTGAGCCACGTCGCCGACGAATTTGAGCAGCTCTGGCTGCCGTACTGGTCCCTGGCAAGCGACG
ATCTGCTCGAGGGGATCTACCGCCAAAGCCGCGCGTCGGCCCTAGGCCGCCGGTACATCGAGGCGAACCC
AACAGCGCTGGCAAACCTGCTGGTCGTGGACGTAGACCATCCAGACGCAGCGCTCCGAGCGCTCAGCGCC
CGGGGGTCCCATCCGCTGCCCAACGCGATCGTGGGCAATCGCGCCAACGGCCACGCACACGCAGTGTGGG
CACTCAACGCCCCTGTTCCACGCACCGAATACGCGCGGCGTAAGCCGCTCGCATACATGGCGGCGTGCGC
CGAAGGCCTTCGGCGCGCCGTCGATGGCGACCGCAGTTACTCAGGCCTCATGACCAAAAACCCCGGCCAC
ATCGCCTGGGAAACGGAATGGCTCCACTCCGATCTCTACACACTCAGCCACATCGAGGCCGAGCTCGGCG
CGAACATGCCACCGCCGCGCTGGCGTCAGCAGACCACGTACAAAGCGGCTCCGACGCCGCTAGGGCGGAA
TTGCGCACTGTTCGATTCCGTCAGGTTGTGGGCCTATCTTCCCGCCCTCATGCGGATCTACCTGCCGACC
CGGAACGTGGACGGACTCGGCCGCGCGATCTATGCCGAGTGCCACGCGCGAAACGCCGAATTTCCGTGCA
ACGACGTGTGTCCCGGACCGCTACCGGACAGCGAGGTCCGCGCCATCGCCAACAGCATTTGGCGTTGGAT
CACAACCAAGTCGCGCATTTGGGCGGACGGGATCGTGGTCTACGAGGCCACACTCAGTGCGCGCCATGCG
GCCATCTCGCGGAAGGGCGCAGCAGCGCGCACGGCGGCGAGCACAGTTGCGCGGCGCGCAAAGTCCGCGT
CAGCCATGCATGGAGGCATTGCTATGAGCGACGGCTACAGCGACGGCTACAGCGACGGCTACAACTGGCA
GCCGACTGTCCGCAAAAAGCGGCGCGTGACCGCCGCCGAAGGCGCTCGAATCACCGGACTATCCGAACGC
CACGTCGTCCGGCTCGTGGCGCAGGAACGCAGCGAGTGGTTCGCCGAGCAGGCTGCACGCCGCGAACGCA
TCCGCGCCTATCACGACGACGAGGGCCACTCTTGGCCGCAAACGGCCAAACATTTCGGGCTGCATCTGGA
CACCGTTAAGCGACTCGGCTATCGGGCGAGGAAAGAGCGTGCGGCAGAACAGGAAGCGGCTCAAAAGGCC
CACAACGAAGCCGACAATCCACCGCTGTTCTAACGCAATTGGGGAGCGGGTGTCGCGGGGGTTCCGTGGG
GGGTTCCGTTGCAACGGGTCGGACAGGTAAAAGTCCTGGTAGACGCTAGTTTTCTGGTTTGGGCCATGCC
TGTCTCGTTGCGTGTTTCGTTGCGTCCGTTTTGAATACCAGCCAGACGAGACGGGGTTCTACGAATCTTG
GTCGATACCAAGCCATTTCCGCTGAATATCGTGGAGCTCACCGCCAGAATCGGTGGTTGTGGTGATGTAC
GTGGCGAACTCCGTTGTAGTGCTTGTGGTGGCATCCGTGGCGCGGCCGCGGTACCAGATCTTTAAATCTA
GATATCCATG
Features (pLannotate 1.2.2; 9 found; start..end, strand, type, name):
     20..47      +  promoter       lac UV5 promoter (fragment): E. coli lac promoter with an "up" mutation
     53..72      +  protein_bind   lac operator (symmetric): The lac repressor binds to the lac operator to inhibit transcription in E. coli. This inhibition can be relieved by adding lactose or isopropyl-β-D-thiogalactopyranoside (IPTG). The symmetric lac operator was optimized for tight binding of lac repressor. lac repressor encoded by lacI
    109..137     +  CDS            3xHA (fragment): three tandem HA epitope tags
    139..843     +  CDS            SCEI (sequence partly withheld): SCE1_YEAST - Also known as OMEGA, SECY. Experimental evidence at protein level: Swiss-Prot protein existence level 1. Mitochondrial DNA endonuclease involved in intron homing. It introduces a specific double-strand break in the DNA of the 21S rRNA gene and thus mediates the insertion of an intron, containing its own coding sequence (group I intron), into an intronless gene. Specifically recognizes and cleaves the sequence 5'-TAGGGATAACAGGGTAAT-3'. From Saccharomyces cerevisiae (strain ATCC 204508 / S288c) (Baker's yeast).
    860..910     +  CDS            HBB (fragment): HBB_PONPY - Experimental evidence at transcript level: Swiss-Prot protein existence level 2. Involved in oxygen transport from the lung to the various peripheral tissues. From Pongo pygmaeus (Bornean orangutan).
   1066..1112    +  terminator     rrnB T1 terminator: transcription terminator T1 from the E. coli rrnB gene
   1164..2156    -  CDS            hyg: KHYB_STRHY - Experimental evidence at protein level: Swiss-Prot protein existence level 1. The aminoglycoside phosphotransferases achieve inactivation of their antibiotic substrates by phosphorylation. From Streptomyces hygroscopicus.
   2267..2347    +  CDS            bla(M) (fragment): β-lactamase lacking the signal sequence; bla(M); allows cytosolic expression of β-lactamase
   2498..3086    +  rep_origin     ori: high-copy-number ColE1/pMB1/pBR322/pUC origin of replication
