[The description below was written by a language model from this plasmid's Addgene catalogue record and pLannotate feature annotations shown in this document.]
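Description:
pRGM1 is a 5.2 kb bacterial expression plasmid, built on the pmsg383 backbone, that expresses an HA-tagged version of the yeast homing endonuclease I-SceI. It is described as an episomal plasmid, and the associated work concerns DNA double-strand break repair pathways in mycobacteria. That context suggests it is a shuttle vector maintained extrachromosomally in mycobacteria rather than integrated. The feature table annotates only an E. coli high-copy ColE1/pUC-type origin. About 2 kb downstream of that origin carries no annotation, and the record does not identify a mycobacterial replicon there. Selection is by hygromycin, conferred by the Streptomyces hygroscopicus hygromycin phosphotransferase gene, which lies on the opposite strand to the insert. A short β-lactamase fragment is also detected, but it appears to be a backbone remnant and not a functional marker.

The payload is the I-SceI coding sequence, a Saccharomyces cerevisiae mitochondrial intron-homing endonuclease that cuts an 18 bp recognition site. It is preceded by an N-terminal HA epitope, annotated as a fragment matching a 3xHA tag, that allows immunodetection of the enzyme. The catalogue lists the promoter as MOP. The automated annotation instead reports a lac UV5 promoter fragment and a symmetric lac operator immediately upstream of the tag, and the record does not explain how these relate to the named promoter. An rrnB T1 terminator follows the open reading frame. A short match to β-globin between the gene and the terminator is probably a spurious hit or a cloning remnant.

Because the I-SceI site is long and rare, expressing the enzyme in a strain engineered to carry that site produces a single defined chromosomal double-strand break. This fits the plasmid's apparent use in dissecting break repair pathways.
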