Addgene plasmid #48789: pRGM1
Purpose: HA-I-SceI expression plasmid, episomal
Depositing lab: Michael Glickman. Depositing organization: Memorial Sloan-Kettering Cancer Center. Publication: Mycobacteria exploit three genetically distinct DNA double-strand break repair pathways. Gupta R, Barkan D, Redelman-Sidi G, Shuman S, Glickman MS. Mol Microbiol. 2011 Jan;79(2):316-30. doi: 10.1111/j.1365-2958.2010.07463.x. Epub 2010 Nov 24. PubMed 21219454.
Backbone
  Vector backbone: pmsg383
  Vector type: Bacterial Expression
Growth in bacteria
  Bacterial resistance: Hygromycin, 100 μg/mL
  Growth temperature: 37°C
  Growth strain: DH5alpha
  Growth instructions: Use Hygromycin at 150ug/ml and grow cultures for a longer time than normal (approximately 20 hours)
  Copy number: Unknown
Gene/Insert
  Gene/Insert name: I-SceI
  Insert size (bp): 753
  Promoter: MOP
  Tag / fusion protein: HA tag (N terminal on insert)
  Cloning method: Restriction Enzyme; 5′ cloning site SphI (not destroyed); 3′ cloning site EcoRV (destroyed during cloning)
  Sequencing primers: 5′ -; 3′ -
Terms and licenses: Academic/Nonprofit Terms; Industry Terms: Not Available to Industry
How to cite: pRGM1 was a gift from Michael Glickman (Addgene plasmid # 48789 ; http://n2t.net/addgene:48789 ; RRID:Addgene_48789)
