>Addgene plasmid #48789 | pRGM1 | addgene partial sequence | sequence record 78699 | Lac-promoter 5'-CACTTTATGCTTCCGGCTCG-3'
TTCGCATGCAGAAAGGAGGCCATATGGGACGATTTATGTACCCATACGATGTTCCTGACTATGCGGGTAT
GAAA
[354 nt withheld, positions 75-428]
AAAAAAACCATCCCGAACAACCTGGTTGAAAACTACCTGACCCCGATGTCTCTGGCATACTGGTTCATGG
ATGATGGTGGTAAATGGGATTACAACAAAAACTCTACCAACAAATCGATCGTACTGAACACCCAGTCTTT
CACTTTCGAAGAAGTAGAATACCTGGTTAAGGGTCTGCGTAACAAATTCCAACTGAACTGTTACGTAAAA
ATCAACAAAAACAAACCGATCATCTACATCGATTCTATGTCTTACCTGATCTTCTACAACCTGATCAAAC
CGTACCTGATCCCGCAGATGATGTACAAACTGCCGAACACTATCTCCTCCGAAACTTTCCTGAAATAATA
AGTCGATCGAGGAATTCACTCCTCAGGTGCAGGCTGCCTATCAGAAGGTGGTGGCTGGTGT
